>Addgene plasmid #181801 | MMLV-RT | addgene full sequence | sequence record 357437 | Addgene NGS Result
GACATTGATTATTGACTAGTTATTAATAGTAATCAATTACGGGGTCATTAGTTCATAGCCCATATATGGA
GTTCCGCGTTACATAACTTACGGTAAATGGCCCGCCTGGCTGACCGCCCAACGACCCCCGCCCATTGACG
TCAATAATGACGTATGTTCCCATAGTAACGCCAATAGGGACTTTCCATTGACGTCAATGGGTGGAGTATT
TACGGTAAACTGCCCACTTGGCAGTACATCAAGTGTATCATATGCCAAGTACGCCCCCTATTGACGTCAA
TGACGGTAAATGGCCCGCCTGGCATTATGCCCAGTACATGACCTTATGGGACTTTCCTACTTGGCAGTAC
ATCTACGTATTAGTCATCGCTATTACCATGGTGATGCGGTTTTGGCAGTACATCAATGGGCGTGGATAGC
GGTTTGACTCACGGGGATTTCCAAGTCTCCACCCCATTGACGTCAATGGGAGTTTGTTTTGGCACCAAAA
TCAACGGGACTTTCCAAAATGTCGTAACAACTCCGCCCCATTGACGCAAATGGGCGGTAGGCGTGTACGG
TGGGAGGTCTATATAAGCAGAGCTGGTTTAGTGAACCGTCAGATCCGCTAGAGATCCGCGGCCGCGCCAC
CATGGACTATAAGGACCACGACGGAGACTACAAGGATCATGATATTGATTACAAAGACGATGACGATAAG
ATGGCCCCAAAGAAGAAGCGGAAGGTCGGTATCCACGGAGTCCCAGCAGCCACCCTAAATATAGAAGATG
AGTATCGGCTACATGAGACCTCAAAAGAGCCAGATGTTTCTCTAGGGTCCACATGGCTGTCTGATTTTCC
TCAGGCCTGGGCGGAAACCGGGGGCATGGGACTGGCAGTTCGCCAAGCTCCTCTGATCATACCTCTGAAA
GCAACCTCTACCCCCGTGTCCATAAAACAATACCCCATGTCACAAGAAGCCAGACTGGGGATCAAGCCCC
ACATACAGAGACTGTTGGACCAGGGAATACTGGTACCCTGCCAGTCCCCCTGGAACACGCCCCTGCTACC
CGTTAAGAAACCAGGGACTAATGATTATAGGCCTGTCCAGGATCTGAGAGAAGTCAACAAGCGGGTGGAA
GACATCCACCCCACCGTGCCCAACCCTTACAACCTCTTGAGCGGGCTCCCACCGTCCCACCAGTGGTACA
CTGTGCTTGATTTAAAGGATGCCTTTTTCTGCCTGAGACTCCACCCCACCAGTCAGCCTCTCTTCGCCTT
TGAGTGGAGAGATCCAGAGATGGGAATCTCAGGACAATTGACCTGGACCAGACTCCCACAGGGTTTCAAA
AACAGTCCCACCCTGTTTAATGAGGCACTGCACAGAGACCTAGCAGACTTCCGGATCCAGCACCCAGACT
TGATCCTGCTACAGTACGTGGATGACTTACTGCTGGCCGCCACTTCTGAGCTAGACTGCCAACAAGGTAC
TCGGGCCCTGTTACAAACCCTAGGGAACCTCGGGTATCGGGCCTCGGCCAAGAAAGCCCAAATTTGCCAG
AAACAGGTCAAGTATCTGGGGTATCTTCTAAAAGAGGGTCAGAGATGGCTGACTGAGGCCAGAAAAGAGA
CTGTGATGGGGCAGCCTACTCCGAAGACCCCTCGACAACTAAGGGAGTTCCTAGGGAAGGCAGGCTTCTG
TCGCCTCTTCATCCCTGGGTTTGCAGAAATGGCAGCCCCCCTGTACCCTCTCACCAAACCGGGGACTCTG
TTTAATTGGGGCCCAGACCAACAAAAGGCCTATCAAGAAATCAAGCAAGCTCTTCTAACTGCCCCAGCCC
TGGGGTTGCCAGATTTGACTAAGCCCTTTGAACTCTTTGTCGACGAGAAGCAGGGCTACGCCAAAGGTGT
CCTAACGCAAAAACTGGGACCTTGGCGTCGGCCGGTGGCCTACCTGTCCAAAAAGCTAGACCCAGTAGCA
GCTGGGTGGCCCCCTTGCCTACGGATGGTAGCAGCCATTGCCGTACTGACAAAGGATGCAGGCAAGCTAA
CCATGGGACAGCCACTAGTCATTCTGGCCCCCCATGCAGTAGAGGCACTAGTCAAACAACCCCCCGACCG
CTGGCTTTCCAACGCCCGGATGACTCACTATCAGGCCTTGCTTTTGGACACGGACCGGGTCCAGTTCGGA
CCGGTGGTAGCCCTGAACCCGGCTACGCTGCTCCCACTGCCTGAGGAAGGGCTGCAACACAACTGCCTTG
ATATCCTGGCCGAAGCCCACGGAACCCGACCCGACCTAACGGACCAGCCGCTCCCAGACGCCGACCACAC
CTGGTACACGGATGGAAGCAGTCTCTTACAAGAGGGACAGCGTAAGGCGGGAGCTGCGGTGACCACCGAG
ACCGAGGTAATCTGGGCTAAAGCCCTGCCAGCCGGGACATCCGCTCAGCGGGCTGAACTGATAGCACTCA
CCCAGGCCCTAAAGATGGCAGAAGGTAAGAAGCTAAATGTTTATACTGATAGCCGTTATGCTTTTGCTAC
TGCCCATATCCATGGAGAAATATACAGAAGGCGTGGGTGGCTCACATCAGAAGGCAAAGAGATCAAAAAT
AAAGACGAGATCTTGGCCCTACTAAAAGCCCTCTTTCTGCCCAAAAGACTTAGCATAATCCATTGTCCAG
GACATCAAAAGGGACACAGCGCCGAGGCTAGAGGCAACCGGATGGCTGACCAAGCGGCCCGAAAGGCAGC
CATCACAGAGACTCCAGACACCTCTACCCTCCTCATAGAAAATTCATCACCCTCTGGCGGCTCAAAAAGA
ACCGCCGACGGCAGCGAATTCGAGCCCAAGAAGAAGAGGAAAGTCTAACCGGTCATCATCACCATCACCA
TTGAGTTTAAACCCGCTGATCAGCCTCGACTGTGCCTTCTAGTTGCCAGCCATCTGTTGTTTGCCCCTCC
CCCGTGCCTTCCTTGACCCTGGAAGGTGCCACTCCCACTGTCCTTTCCTAATAAAATGAGAAAATTGCAT
CGCATTGTCTGAGTAGGTGTCATTCTATTCTGGGGGGTGGGGTGGGGCAGGACAGCAAGGGGGAGGATTG
GGAAGACAATAGCAGGCATGCTGGGGATGCGGTGGGCTCTATGGCTTCTGAGGCGGAAAGAACCAGCTGG
GGCTCGATACCGTCGACCTCTAGCTAGAGCTTGGCGTAATCATGGTCATAGCTGTTTCCTGTGTGAAATT
GTTATCCGCTCACAATTCCACACAACATACGAGCCGGAAGCATAAAGTGTAAAGCCTAGGGTGCCTAATG
AGTGAGCTAACTCACATTAATTGCGTTGCGCTCACTGCCCGCTTTCCAGTCGGGAAACCTGTCGTGCCAG
CTGCATTAATGAATCGGCCAACGCGCGGGGAGAGGCGGTTTGCGTATTGGGCGCTCTTCCGCTTCCTCGC
TCACTGACTCGCTGCGCTCGGTCGTTCGGCTGCGGCGAGCGGTATCAGCTCACTCAAAGGCGGTAATACG
GTTATCCACAGAATCAGGGGATAACGCAGGAAAGAACATGTGAGCAAAAGGCCAGCAAAAGGCCAGGAAC
CGTAAAAAGGCCGCGTTGCTGGCGTTTTTCCATAGGCTCCGCCCCCCTGACGAGCATCACAAAAATCGAC
GCTCAAGTCAGAGGTGGCGAAACCCGACAGGACTATAAAGATACCAGGCGTTTCCCCCTGGAAGCTCCCT
CGTGCGCTCTCCTGTTCCGACCCTGCCGCTTACCGGATACCTGTCCGCCTTTCTCCCTTCGGGAAGCGTG
GCGCTTTCTCATAGCTCACGCTGTAGGTATCTCAGTTCGGTGTAGGTCGTTCGCTCCAAGCTGGGCTGTG
TGCACGAACCCCCCGTTCAGCCCGACCGCTGCGCCTTATCCGGTAACTATCGTCTTGAGTCCAACCCGGT
AAGACACGACTTATCGCCACTGGCAGCAGCCACTGGTAACAGGATTAGCAGAGCGAGGTATGTAGGCGGT
GCTACAGAGTTCTTGAAGTGGTGGCCTAACTACGGCTACACTAGAAGAACAGTATTTGGTATCTGCGCTC
TGCTGAAGCCAGTTACCTTCGGAAAAAGAGTTGGTAGCTCTTGATCCGGCAAACAAACCACCGCTGGTAG
CGGTGGTTTTTTTGTTTGCAAGCAGCAGATTACGCGCAGAAAAAAAGGATCTCAAGAAGATCCTTTGATC
TTTTCTACGGGGTCTGACACTCAGTGGAACGAAAACTCACGTTAAGGGATTTTGGTCATGAGATTATCAA
AAAGGATCTTCACCTAGATCCTTTTAAATTAAAAATGAAGTTTTAAATCAATCTAAAGTATATATGAGTA
AACTTGGTCTGACAGTTACCAATGCTTAATCAGTGAGGCACCTATCTCAGCGATCTGTCTATTTCGTTCA
TCCATAGTTGCCTGACTCCCCGTCGTGTAGATAACTACGATACGGGAGGGCTTACCATCTGGCCCCAGTG
CTGCAATGATACCGCGAGACCCACGCTCACCGGCTCCAGATTTATCAGCAATAAACCAGCCAGCCGGAAG
GGCCGAGCGCAGAAGTGGTCCTGCAACTTTATCCGCCTCCATCCAGTCTATTAATTGTTGCCGGGAAGCT
AGAGTAAGTAGTTCGCCAGTTAATAGTTTGCGCAACGTTGTTGCCATTGCTACAGGCATCGTGGTGTCAC
GCTCGTCGTTTGGTATGGCTTCATTCAGCTCCGGTTCCCAACGATCAAGGCGAGTTACATGATCCCCCAT
GTTGTGCAAAAAAGCGGTTAGCTCCTTCGGTCCTCCGATCGTTGTCAGAAGTAAGTTGGCCGCAGTGTTA
TCACTCATGGTTATGGCAGCACTGCATAATTCTCTTACTGTCATGCCATCCGTAAGATGCTTTTCTGTGA
CTGGTGAGTACTCAACCAAGTCATTCTGAGAATAGTGTATGCGGCGACCGAGTTGCTCTTGCCCGGCGTC
AATACGGGATAATACCGCGCCACATAGCAGAACTTTAAAAGTGCTCATCATTGGAAAACGTTCTTCGGGG
CGAAAACTCTCAAGGATCTTACCGCTGTTGAGATCCAGTTCGATGTAACCCACTCGTGCACCCAACTGAT
CTTCAGCATCTTTTACTTTCACCAGCGTTTCTGGGTGAGCAAAAACAGGAAGGCAAAATGCCGCAAAAAA
GGGAATAAGGGCGACACGGAAATGTTGAATACTCATACTCTTCCTTTTTCAATATTATTGAAGCATTTAT
CAGGGTTATTGTCTCATGAGCGGATACATATTTGAATGTATTTAGAAAAATAAACAAATAGGGGTTCCGC
GCACATTTCCCCGAAAAGTGCCACCTGACGTCGACGGATCGGGAGATCGATCTCCCGATCCCCTAGGGTC
TACTCTCAGTACAATCTGCTCTGATGCCGCATAGTTAAGCCAGTATCTGCTCCCTGCTTGTGTGTTGGAG
GTCGCTGAGTAGTGCGCGAGCAAAATTTAAGCTACAACAAGGCAAGGCTTGACCGACAATTGCATGAAGA
ATCTGCTTAGGGTTAGGCGTTTTGCGCTGCTTCGCGATGTACGGGCCAGATATACGCGTT
Features (pLannotate 1.2.2; 14 found; start..end, strand, type, name):
      1..380     +  enhancer       CMV enhancer: human cytomegalovirus immediate early enhancer
    381..584     +  promoter       CMV promoter: human cytomegalovirus (CMV) immediate early promoter
    752..2783    +  CDS            gag-pol (fragment): Moloney murine leukemia virus Gag-Pol polyprotein; gag-pol; contains a read-through stop codon
   2900..3124    +  polyA_signal   bGH poly(A) signal: bovine growth hormone polyadenylation signal
   3128..3149    +  promoter       SV40 promoter (fragment): SV40 enhancer and early promoter
   3154..3170    +  misc_feature   MCS (fragment): pBluescript multiple cloning site
   3219..3235    -  protein_bind   lac operator: The lac repressor binds to the lac operator to inhibit transcription in E. coli. This inhibition can be relieved by adding lactose or isopropyl-β-D-thiogalactopyranoside (IPTG). lac repressor encoded by lacI
   3243..3273    -  promoter       lac promoter: promoter for the E. coli lac operon
   3288..3309    -  protein_bind   CAP binding site: CAP binding activates transcription in the presence of cAMP. E. coli catabolite activator protein
   3322..3414    -  CDS            lacI (fragment): lac repressor; lacI; The lac repressor binds to the lac operator to inhibit transcription in E. coli. This inhibition can be relieved by adding lactose or isopropyl-β-D-thiogalactopyranoside (IPTG).
   3597..4185    -  rep_origin     ori: high-copy-number ColE1/pMB1/pBR322/pUC origin of replication
   4356..5216    -  CDS            AmpR: β-lactamase; bla; confers resistance to ampicillin, carbenicillin, and related antibiotics
   5217..5321    -  promoter       AmpR promoter: bla
   5392..5436    -  misc_feature   bom (fragment): basis of mobility region from pBR322
