[The description below was written by a language model from this plasmid's Addgene catalogue record and pLannotate feature annotations shown in this document.]
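Description:
MMLV-RT is a 5,590-nt mammalian expression plasmid on a pCMV backbone that expresses the Moloney murine leukemia virus reverse transcriptase as a free-standing protein. Transcription is driven by the human cytomegalovirus immediate-early enhancer and promoter and terminated by the bovine growth hormone polyadenylation signal. Between them, the annotation software identifies a roughly 2 kb coding region as a fragment of the MMLV Gag-Pol polyprotein, which corresponds to the reverse transcriptase portion of pol. The catalogue purpose line describes the open reading frame as 3XFLAG-SV40-MMLVRT, meaning an N-terminal triple FLAG epitope for detection and, presumably, an SV40 nuclear localization signal preceding the enzyme. These short elements are not called out in the feature table, although there is unannotated space between the promoter and the RT fragment where they would sit. The record does not state whether the RT carries any engineered mutations.

For propagation in E. coli the plasmid carries a high-copy ColE1/pUC-type origin and a β-lactamase gene with its own promoter, conferring ampicillin resistance. The remaining annotations (lac promoter and operator, CAP binding site, and small fragments of lacI, an SV40 promoter, a pBluescript multiple cloning site and the pBR322 bom region) are backbone remnants with no evident role in the payload. No mammalian selection marker is annotated, which suits transient transfection. The associated publication concerns a split prime editor in which the reverse transcriptase is untethered from the Cas9 nickase, so this construct most likely supplies the RT component in trans alongside separately delivered nickase and RNA template components.
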