Addgene plasmid #181801: MMLV-RT
Purpose: MMLV-RT (3XFLAG-SV40-MMLVRT)
Depositing lab: Erik Sontheimer. Depositing organization: University of Massachusetts, Worcester. Publication: A split prime editor with untethered reverse transcriptase and circular RNA template. Liu B, Dong X, Cheng H, Zheng C, Chen Z, Rodriguez TC, Liang SQ, Xue W, Sontheimer EJ. Nat Biotechnol. 2022 Apr 4. pii: 10.1038/s41587-022-01255-9. doi: 10.1038/s41587-022-01255-9. PubMed 35379962.
Backbone
  Vector backbone: pCMV
  Vector type: Mammalian Expression
Growth in bacteria
  Bacterial resistance: Ampicillin, 100 μg/mL
  Growth temperature: 37°C
  Growth strain: DH5alpha
  Copy number: Unknown
Gene/Insert
  Gene/Insert name: MMLV-RT
Terms and licenses: Academic/Nonprofit Terms; Industry Terms: Not Available to Industry
How to cite: MMLV-RT was a gift from Erik Sontheimer (Addgene plasmid # 181801 ; http://n2t.net/addgene:181801 ; RRID:Addgene_181801)
